>Addgene plasmid #210189 | LentiV2-hU6-evopreQ1 | addgene full sequence | sequence record 424545 | Addgene NGS Result
AGTCATCGCTATTACCATGGTGATGCGGTTTTGGCAGTACATCAATGGGCGTGGATAGCGGTTTGACTCA
CGGGGATTTCCAAGTCTCCACCCCATTGACGTCAATGGGAGTTTGTTTTGGCACCAAAATCAACGGGACT
TTCCAAAATGTCGTAACAACTCCGCCCCATTGACGCAAATGGGCGGTAGGCGTGTACGGTGGGAGGTCTA
TATAAGCAGCGCGTTTTGCCTGTACTGGGTCTCTCTGGTTAGACCAGATCTGAGCCTGGGAGCTCTCTGG
CTAACTAGGGAACCCACTGCTTAAGCCTCAATAAAGCTTGCCTTGAGTGCTTCAAGTAGTGTGTGCCCGT
CTGTTGTGTGACTCTGGTAACTAGAGATCCCTCAGACCCTTTTAGTCAGTGTGGAAAATCTCTAGCAGTG
GCGCCCGAACAGGGACTTGAAAGCGAAAGGGAAACCAGAGGAGCTCTCTCGACGCAGGACTCGGCTTGCT
GAAGCGCGCACGGCAAGAGGCGAGGGGCGGCGACTGGTGAGTACGCCAAAAATTTTGACTAGCGGAGGCT
AGAAGGAGAGAGATGGGTGCGAGAGCGTCAGTATTAAGCGGGGGAGAATTAGATCGCGATGGGAAAAAAT
TCGGTTAAGGCCAGGGGGAAAGAAAAAATATAAATTAAAACATATAGTATGGGCAAGCAGGGAGCTAGAA
CGATTCGCAGTTAATCCTGGCCTGTTAGAAACATCAGAAGGCTGTAGACAAATACTGGGACAGCTACAAC
CATCCCTTCAGACAGGATCAGAAGAACTTAGATCATTATATAATACAGTAGCAACCCTCTATTGTGTGCA
TCAAAGGATAGAGATAAAAGACACCAAGGAAGCTTTAGACAAGATAGAGGAAGAGCAAAACAAAAGTAAG
ACCACCGCACAGCAAGCGGCCGCTGATCTTCAGACCTGGAGGAGGAGATATGAGGGACAATTGGAGAAGT
GAATTATATAAATATAAAGTAGTAAAAATTGAACCATTAGGAGTAGCACCCACCAAGGCAAAGAGAAGAG
TGGTGCAGAGAGAAAAAAGAGCAGTGGGAATAGGAGCTTTGTTCCTTGGGTTCTTGGGAGCAGCAGGAAG
CACTATGGGCGCAGCGTCAATGACGCTGACGGTACAGGCCAGACAATTATTGTCTGGTATAGTGCAGCAG
CAGAACAATTTGCTGAGGGCTATTGAGGCGCAACAGCATCTGTTGCAACTCACAGTCTGGGGCATCAAGC
AGCTCCAGGCAAGAATCCTGGCTGTGGAAAGATACCTAAAGGATCAACAGCTCCTGGGGATTTGGGGTTG
CTCTGGAAAACTCATTTGCACCACTGCTGTGCCTTGGAATGCTAGTTGGAGTAATAAATCTCTGGAACAG
ATTTGGAATCACACGACCTGGATGGAGTGGGACAGAGAAATTAACAATTACACAAGCTTAATACACTCCT
TAATTGAAGAATCGCAAAACCAGCAAGAAAAGAATGAACAAGAATTATTGGAATTAGATAAATGGGCAAG
TTTGTGGAATTGGTTTAACATAACAAATTGGCTGTGGTATATAAAATTATTCATAATGATAGTAGGAGGC
TTGGTAGGTTTAAGAATAGTTTTTGCTGTACTTTCTATAGTGAATAGAGTTAGGCAGGGATATTCACCAT
TATCGTTTCAGACCCACCTCCCAACCCCGAGGGGACCCGACAGGCCCGAAGGAATAGAAGAAGAAGGTGG
AGAGAGAGACAGAGACAGATCCATTCGATTAGTGAACGGATCGGCACTGCGTGCGCCAATTCTGCAGACA
AATGGCAGTATTCATCCACAATTTTAAAAGAAAAGGGGGGATTGGGGGGTACAGTGCAGGGGAAAGAATA
GTAGACATAATAGCAACAGACATACAAACTAAAGAATTACAAAAACAAATTACAAAAATTCAAAATTTTC
GGGTTTATTACAGGGACAGCAGAGATCCAGTTTGGTTAATTAAGGTACCGAGGGCCTATTTCCCATGATT
CCTTCATATTTGCATATACGATACAAGGCTGTTAGAGAGATAATTAGAATTAATTTGACTGTAAACACAA
AGATATTAGTACAAAATACGTGACGTAGAAAGTAATAATTTCTTGGGTAGTTTGCAGTTTTAAAATTATG
TTTTAAAATGGACTATCATATGCTTACCGTAACTTGAAAGTATTTCGATTTCTTGGCTTTATATATCTTG
TGGAAAGGACGAAACACCGGAGACGGTTGTAAATGAGCACACAAAATACACATGCTAAAATATTATATTC
TATGACCTTTATAAAATCAACCAAAATCTTCTTTTTAATAACTTTAGTATCAATAATTAGAATTTTTATG
TTCCTTTTTGCAAACTTTTAATAAAAATGAGCAAAATAAAAAAACGCTAGTTTTAGTAACTCGCGTTGTT
TTCTTCACCTTTAATAATAGCTACTCCACCACTTGTTCCTAAGCGGTCAGCTCCTGCTTCAATCATTTTT
TGAGCATCTTCAAATGTTCTAACTCCACCAGCTGCTTTAACTAAAGCATTGTCTTTAACAACTGACTTCA
TTAGTTTAACATCTTCAAATGTTGCACCTGATTTTGAAAATCCTGTTGATGTTTTAACAAATTCTAATCC
AGCTTCAACAGCTATTTCACAAGCTTTCATGATTTCTTCTTTTGTTAATAAACAATTTTCCATAATACAT
TTAACAACATGTGATCCAGCTGCTTTTTTTACAGCTTTCATGTCTTCTAAAACTAATTCATAATTTTTGT
CTTTTAATGCACCAATATTTAATACCATATCAATTTCTGTTGCACCATCTTTAATTGCTACGTCTCTTTG
ACGCGGTTCTATCTAGTTACGCGTTAAACCAACTAGAAATTTTTTTTGAATTCGCTAGCTAGGTCTTGAA
AGGAGTGGGAATTGGCTCCGGTGCCCGTCAGTGGGCAGAGCGCACATCGCCCACAGTCCCCGAGAAGTTG
GGGGGAGGGGTCGGCAATTGATCCGGTGCCTAGAGAAGGTGGCGCGGGGTAAACTGGGAAAGTGATGTCG
TGTACTGGCTCCGCCTTTTTCCCGAGGGTGGGGGAGAACCGTATATAAGTGCAGTAGTCGCCGTGAACGT
TCTTTTTCGCAACGGGTTTGCCGCCAGAACACAGGACCGGTTCTAGAGCCACCATGAAAAAGCCTGAACT
CACCGCTACCTCTGTCGAGAAGTTTCTGATCGAAAAGTTCGACAGCGTGTCCGACCTGATGCAGCTCTCC
GAGGGCGAAGAATCTCGGGCTTTCAGCTTCGATGTGGGAGGGCGTGGATATGTCCTGCGGGTGAATAGCT
GCGCCGATGGTTTCTACAAAGATCGCTATGTTTATCGGCACTTTGCATCCGCCGCTCTCCCTATTCCCGA
AGTGCTTGACATTGGGGAGTTCAGCGAGAGCCTGACCTATTGCATCTCCCGCCGTGCACAGGGTGTCACC
TTGCAAGACCTGCCTGAAACCGAACTGCCCGCTGTTCTCCAGCCCGTCGCCGAGGCCATGGATGCCATCG
CTGCCGCCGATCTTAGCCAGACCAGCGGGTTCGGCCCATTCGGACCTCAAGGAATCGGTCAATACACTAC
ATGGCGCGATTTCATCTGCGCTATTGCTGATCCCCATGTGTATCACTGGCAAACTGTGATGGACGACACC
GTCAGTGCCTCCGTCGCCCAGGCTCTCGATGAGCTGATGCTTTGGGCCGAGGACTGCCCCGAAGTCCGGC
ACCTCGTGCACGCCGATTTCGGCTCCAACAATGTCCTGACCGACAATGGCCGCATAACAGCCGTCATTGA
CTGGAGCGAGGCCATGTTCGGGGATTCCCAATACGAGGTCGCCAACATCTTCTTCTGGAGGCCCTGGTTG
GCTTGTATGGAGCAGCAGACCCGCTACTTCGAGCGGAGGCATCCCGAGCTTGCAGGATCTCCTCGGCTCC
GGGCTTATATGCTCCGCATTGGTCTTGACCAACTCTATCAGAGCTTGGTTGACGGCAATTTCGATGATGC
AGCTTGGGCTCAGGGTCGCTGCGACGCAATCGTCCGGTCCGGAGCCGGGACTGTCGGGCGTACACAAATC
GCCCGCAGAAGCGCTGCCGTCTGGACCGATGGCTGTGTGGAAGTGCTCGCCGATAGTGGAAACAGACGCC
CCAGCACTCGTCCTAGGGCAAAGGATCTGCAGGGCAGTGGAGAGGGCAGAGGAAGTCTGCTAACATGCGG
TGACGTCGAGGAGAATCCTGGCCCAAGCGCTGCCACCATGGTGAGCAAGGGCGAGGAGCTGTTCACCGGG
GTGGTGCCCATCCTGGTCGAGCTGGACGGCGACGTAAACGGCCACAAGTTCAGCGTGTCCGGCGAGGGCG
AGGGCGATGCCACCTACGGCAAGCTGACCCTGAAGTTCATCTGCACCACCGGCAAGCTGCCCGTGCCCTG
GCCCACCCTCGTGACCACCCTGACCTACGGCGTGCAGTGCTTCAGCCGCTACCCCGACCACATGAAGCAG
CACGACTTCTTCAAGTCCGCCATGCCCGAAGGCTACGTCCAGGAGCGCACCATCTTCTTCAAGGACGACG
GCAACTACAAGACCCGCGCCGAGGTGAAGTTCGAGGGCGACACCCTGGTGAACCGCATCGAGCTGAAGGG
CATCGACTTCAAGGAGGACGGCAACATCCTGGGGCACAAGCTGGAGTACAACTACAACAGCCACAACGTC
TATATCATGGCCGACAAGCAGAAGAACGGCATCAAGGTGAACTTCAAGATCCGCCACAACATCGAGGACG
GCAGCGTGCAGCTCGCCGACCACTACCAGCAGAACACCCCCATCGGCGACGGCCCCGTGCTGCTGCCCGA
CAACCACTACCTGAGCACCCAGTCCGCCCTGAGCAAAGACCCCAACGAGAAGCGCGATCACATGGTCCTG
CTGGAGTTCGTGACCGCCGCCGGGATCACTCTCGGCATGGACGAGCTGTACAAGTAAACGCGTTAAGTCG
ACAATCAACCTCTGGATTACAAAATTTGTGAAAGATTGACTGGTATTCTTAACTATGTTGCTCCTTTTAC
GCTATGTGGATACGCTGCTTTAATGCCTTTGTATCATGCTATTGCTTCCCGTATGGCTTTCATTTTCTCC
TCCTTGTATAAATCCTGGTTGCTGTCTCTTTATGAGGAGTTGTGGCCCGTTGTCAGGCAACGTGGCGTGG
TGTGCACTGTGTTTGCTGACGCAACCCCCACTGGTTGGGGCATTGCCACCACCTGTCAGCTCCTTTCCGG
GACTTTCGCTTTCCCCCTCCCTATTGCCACGGCGGAACTCATCGCCGCCTGCCTTGCCCGCTGCTGGACA
GGGGCTCGGCTGTTGGGCACTGACAATTCCGTGGTGTTGTCGGGGAAATCATCGTCCTTTCCTTGGCTGC
TCGCCTGTGTTGCCACCTGGATTCTGCGCGGGACGTCCTTCTGCTACGTCCCTTCGGCCCTCAATCCAGC
GGACCTTCCTTCCCGCGGCCTGCTGCCGGCTCTGCGGCCTCTTCCGCGTCTTCGCCTTCGCCCTCAGACG
AGTCGGATCTCCCTTTGGGCCGCCTCCCCGCGTCGACTTTAAGACCAATGACTTACAAGGCAGCTGTAGA
TCTTAGCCACTTTTTAAAAGAAAAGGGGGGACTGGAAGGGCTAATTCACTCCCAACGAAGACAAGATCTG
CTTTTTGCTTGTACTGGGTCTCTCTGGTTAGACCAGATCTGAGCCTGGGAGCTCTCTGGCTAACTAGGGA
ACCCACTGCTTAAGCCTCAATAAAGCTTGCCTTGAGTGCTTCAAGTAGTGTGTGCCCGTCTGTTGTGTGA
CTCTGGTAACTAGAGATCCCTCAGACCCTTTTAGTCAGTGTGGAAAATCTCTAGCAGGGCCCGTTTAAAC
CCGCTGATCAGCCTCGACTGTGCCTTCTAGTTGCCAGCCATCTGTTGTTTGCCCCTCCCCCGTGCCTTCC
TTGACCCTGGAAGGTGCCACTCCCACTGTCCTTTCCTAATAAAATGAGGAAATTGCATCGCATTGTCTGA
GTAGGTGTCATTCTATTCTGGGGGGTGGGGTGGGGCAGGACAGCAAGGGGGAGGATTGGGAAGACAATAG
CAGGCATGCTGGGGATGCGGTGGGCTCTATGGCTTCTGAGGCGGAAAGAACCAGCTGGGGCTCTAGGGGG
TATCCCC
[124 nt withheld, positions 6238-6361]
C
[91 nt withheld, positions 6363-6453]
A
[49 nt withheld, positions 6455-6503]
CCTTTGACGTTGGAGTCCACGTTCTTT
[37 nt withheld, positions 6531-6567]
ACCCTATCTCGGTCTATTCTTTTGATTTATAAGGGATTTTGCCGATTTCGGCCTATTGGTTAAAAAATGA
GCTGATTTAACAAAAATTTAACGCGAATTAATTCTGTGGAATGTGTGTCAGTTAGGGTGTGGAAAGTCCC
CAGGCTCCCCAGCAGGCAGAAGTATGCAAAGCATGCATCTCAATTAGTCAGCAACCAGGTGTGGAAAGTC
CCCAGGCTCCCCAGCAGGCAGAAGTATGCAAAGCATGCATCTCAATTAGTCAGCAACCATAGTCCCGCCC
CTAACTCCGCCCATCCCGCCCCTAACTCCGCCCAGTTCCGCCCATTCTCCGCCCCATGGCTGACTAATTT
TTTTTATTTATGCAGAGGCCGAGGCCGCCTCTGCCTCTGAGCTATTCCAGAAGTAGTGAGGAGGCTTTTT
TGGAGGCCTAGGCTTTTGCAAAAAGCTCCCGGGAGCTTGTATATCCATTTTCGGATCTGATCAGCACGTG
TTGACAATTAATCATCGGCATAGTATATCGGCATAGTATAATACGACAAGGTGAGGAACTAAACCATGGC
CAAGTTGACCAGTGCCGTTCCGGTGCTCACCGCGCGCGACGTCGCCGGAGCGGTCGAGTTCTGGACCGAC
CGGCTCGGGTTCTCCCGGGACTTCGTGGAGGACGACTTCGCCGGTGTGGTCCGGGACGACGTGACCCTGT
TCATCAGCGCGGTCCAGGACCAGGTGGTGCCGGACAACACCCTGGCCTGGGTGTGGGTGCGCGGCCTGGA
CGAGCTGTACGCCGAGTGGTCGGAGGTCGTGTCCACGAACTTCCGGGACGCCTCCGGGCCGGCCATGACC
GAGATCGGCGAGCAGCCGTGGGGGCGGGAGTTCGCCCTGCGCGACCCGGCCGGCAACTGCGTGCACTTCG
TGGCCGAGGAGCAGGACTGACACGTGCTACGAGATTTCGATTCCACCGCCGCCTTCTATGAAAGGTTGGG
CTTCGGAATCGTTTTCCGGGACGCCGGCTGGATGATCCTCCAGCGCGGGGATCTCATGCTGGAGTTCTTC
GCCCACCCCAACTTGTTTATTGCAGCTTATAATGGTTACAAATAAAGCAATAGCATCACAAATTTCACAA
ATAAAGCATTTTTTTCACTGCATTCTAGTTGTGGTTTGTCCAAACTCATCAATGTATCTTATCATGTCTG
TATACCGTCGACCTCTAGCTAGAGCTTGGCGTAATCATGGTCATAGCTGTTTCCTGTGTGAAATTGTTAT
CCGCTCACAATTCCACACAACATACGAGCCGGAAGCATAAAGTGTAAAGCCTGGGGTGCCTAATGAGTGA
GCTAACTCACATTAATTGCGTTGCGCTCACTGCCCGCTTTCCAGTCGGGAAACCTGTCGTGCCAGCTGCA
TTAATGAATCGGCCAACGCGCGGGGAGAGGCGGTTTGCGTATTGGGCGCTCTTCCGCTTCCTCGCTCACT
GACTCGCTGCGCTCGGTCGTTCGGCTGCGGCGAGCGGTATCAGCTCACTCAAAGGCGGTAATACGGTTAT
CCACAGAATCAGGGGATAACGCAGGAAAGAACATGTGAGCAAAAGGCCAGCAAAAGGCCAGGAACCGTAA
AAAGGGCGCGTTGCTGGCGTTTTTCCATAGGCTCCGCCCCCCTGACGAGCATCACAAAAATCGACGCTCA
AGTCAGAGGTGGCGAAACCCGACAGGACTATAAAGATACCAGGCGTTTCCCCCTGGAAGCTCCCTCGTGC
GCTCTCCTGTTCCGACCCTGCCGCTTACCGGATACCTGTCCGCCTTTCTCCCTTCGGGAAGCGTGGCGCT
TTCTCATAGCTCACGCTGTAGGTATCTCAGTTCGGTGTAGGTCGTTCGCTCCAAGCTGGGCTGTGTGCAC
GAACCCCCCGTTCAGCCCGACCGCTGCGCCTTATCCGGTAACTATCGTCTTGAGTCCAACCCGGTAAGAC
ACGACTTATCGCCACTGGCAGCAGCCACTGGTAACAGGATTAGCAGAGCGAGGTATGTAGGCGGTGCTAC
AGAGTTCTTGAAGTGGTGGCCTAACTACGGCTACACTAGAAGAACAGTATTTGGTATCTGCGCTCTGCTG
AAGCCAGTTACCTTCGGAAAAAGAGTTGGTAGCTCTTGATCCGGCAAACAAACCACCGCTGGTAGCGGTG
GTTTTTTTGTTTGCAAGCAGCAGATTACGCGCAGAAAAAAAGGATCTCAAGAAGATCCTTTGATCTTTTC
TACGGGGTCTGACGCTCAGTGGAACGAAAACTCACGTTAAGGGATTTTGGTCATGAGATTATCAAAAAGG
ATCTTCACCTAGATCCTTTTAAATTAAAAATGAAGTTTTAAATCAATCTAAAGTATATATGAGTAAACTT
GGTCTGACAGTTACCAATGCTTAATCAGTGAGGCACCTATCTCAGCGATCTGTCTATTTCGTTCATCCAT
AGTTGCCTGACTCCCCGTCGTGTAGATAACTACGATACGGGAGGGCTTACCATCTGGCCCCAGTGCTGCA
ATGATACCGCGAGACCCACGCTCACCGGCTCCAGATTTATCAGCAATAAACCAGCCAGCCGGAAGGGCCG
AGCGCAGAAGTGGTCCTGCAACTTTATCCGCCTCCATCCAGTCTATTAATTGTTGCCGGGAAGCTAGAGT
AAGTAGTTCGCCAGTTAATAGTTTGCGCAACGTTGTTGCCATTGCTACAGGCATCGTGGTGTCACGCTCG
TCGTTTGGTATGGCTTCATTCAGCTCCGGTTCCCAACGATCAAGGCGAGTTACATGATCCCCCATGTTGT
GCAAAAAAGCGGTTAGCTCCTTCGGTCCTCCGATCGTTGTCAGAAGTAAGTTGGCCGCAGTGTTATCACT
CATGGTTATGGCAGCACTGCATAATTCTCTTACTGTCATGCCATCCGTAAGATGCTTTTCTGTGACTGGT
GAGTACTCAACCAAGTCATTCTGAGAATAGTGTATGCGGCGACCGAGTTGCTCTTGCCCGGCGTCAATAC
GGGATAATACCGCGCCACATAGCAGAACTTTAAAAGTGCTCATCATTGGAAAACGTTCTTCGGGGCGAAA
ACTCTCAAGGATCTTACCGCTGTTGAGATCCAGTTCGATGTAACCCACTCGTGCACCCAACTGATCTTCA
GCATCTTTTACTTTCACCAGCGTTTCTGGGTGAGCAAAAACAGGAAGGCAAAATGCCGCAAAAAAGGGAA
TAAGGGCGACACGGAAATGTTGAATACTCATACTCTTCCTTTTTCAATATTATTGAAGCATTTATCAGGG
TTATTGTCTCATGAGCGGATACATATTTGAATGTATTTAGAAAAATAAACAAATAGGGGTTCCGCGCACA
TTTCCCCGAAAAGTGCCACCTGACGTCGACGGATCGGGAGATCTCCCGATCCCCTATGGTGCACTCTCAG
TACAATCTGCTCTGATGCCGCATAGTTAAGCCAGTATCTGCTCCCTGCTTGTGTGTTGGAGGTCGCTGAG
TAGTGCGCGAGCAAAATTTAAGCTACAACAAGGCAAGGCTTGACCGACAATTGCATGAAGAATCTGCTTA
GGGTTAGGCGTTTTGCGCTGCTTCGCGATGTACGGGCCAGATATACGCGTTGACATTGATTATTGACTAG
TTATTAATAGTAATCAATTACGGGGTCATTAGTTCATAGCCCATATATGGAGTTCCGCGTTACATAACTT
ACGGTAAATGGCCCGCCTGGCTGACCGCCCAACGACCCCCGCCCATTGACGTCAATAATGACGTATGTTC
CCATAGTAACGCCAATAGGGACTTTCCATTGACGTCAATGGGTGGAGTATTTACGGTAAACTGCCCACTT
GGCAGTACATCAAGTGTATCATATGCCAAGTACGCCCCCTATTGACGTCAATGACGGTAAATGGCCCGCC
TGGCATTATGCCCAGTACATGACCTTATGGGACTTTCCTACTTGGCAGTACATCTACGTATT
Features (pLannotate 1.2.2; 33 found; start..end, strand, type, name):
     20..219     +  promoter       CMV promoter: human cytomegalovirus (CMV) immediate early promoter
    237..417     +  LTR            5' LTR (truncated): truncated 5' long terminal repeat (LTR) from HIV-1
    464..589     +  misc_feature   HIV-1 Ψ: packaging signal of human immunodeficiency virus type 1
    573..936     +  CDS            HIV-1 gag (fragment): gag protein from human immunodeficiency virus 1; gag
   1082..1315    +  misc_feature   RRE: The Rev response element (RRE) of HIV-1 allows for Rev-dependent mRNA export from the nucleus to the cytoplasm.
   1692..1792    +  CDS            Rev (fragment): human immunodeficiency virus 1 (HIV-1) Rev protein; rev; enhances nuclear export of unspliced and incompletely spliced viral mRNAs
   1842..1959    +  misc_feature   cPPT/CTS: central polypurine tract and central termination sequence of HIV-1
   2010..2250    +  promoter       U6 promoter: RNA polymerase III promoter for human U6 snRNA
   2436..2858    -  CDS            deoC (fragment): DEOC_BACHD - Also known as dra. Experimental evidence at protein level: Swiss-Prot protein existence level 1. Catalyzes a reversible aldol reaction between acetaldehyde and D-glyceraldehyde 3-phosphate to generate 2-deoxy-D-ribose 5- phosphate. From Bacillus halodurans (strain ATCC BAA-125 / DSM 18197 / FERM 7344 / JCM 9153 / C-125).
   2929..2947    +  CDS            small t antigen (fragment): SV40 (simian virus 40) small t antigen
   2973..3184    +  promoter       EF-1α core promoter: core promoter for human elongation factor EF-1α
   3204..4225    +  CDS            HygR (fragment): hygromycin B phosphotransferase confers resistance to hygromycin
   4308..5027    +  CDS            EGFP: the original enhanced GFP (Yang et al., 1996) mammalian codon-optimized
   5043..5631    +  misc_feature   WPRE: woodchuck hepatitis virus posttranscriptional regulatory element
   5682..5701    +  misc_feature   cPPT/CTS (fragment): central polypurine tract and central termination sequence of HIV-1
   5703..5936    +  LTR            3' LTR (ΔU3): self-inactivating 3' long terminal repeat (LTR) from HIV-1
   5968..6192    +  polyA_signal   bGH poly(A) signal: bovine growth hormone polyadenylation signal
   6196..6217    +  promoter       SV40 promoter (fragment): SV40 enhancer and early promoter
   6238..6666    +  rep_origin     f1 ori (sequence partly withheld): f1 bacteriophage origin of replication; arrow indicates direction of (+) strand synthesis
   6680..7009    +  promoter       SV40 promoter: SV40 enhancer and early promoter
   7057..7104    +  promoter       EM7 promoter: synthetic bacterial promoter&nbsp
   7123..7497    +  CDS            BleoR: antibiotic-binding protein; Sh ble from Streptoalloteichus hindustanus; confers resistance to bleomycin, phleomycin, and Zeocin™
   7507..7632    +  CDS            ble (fragment): BLE_KLEPN - Experimental evidence at protein level: Swiss-Prot protein existence level 1. Binding protein with a strong affinity to the bleomycin family of antibiotics. Binds to CL990; an antimitotic-antibiotic compound. From Klebsiella pneumoniae.
   7627..7748    +  polyA_signal   SV40 poly(A) signal: SV40 polyadenylation signal
   7821..7837    -  protein_bind   lac operator: The lac repressor binds to the lac operator to inhibit transcription in E. coli. This inhibition can be relieved by adding lactose or isopropyl-β-D-thiogalactopyranoside (IPTG). lac repressor encoded by lacI
   7845..7875    -  promoter       lac promoter: promoter for the E. coli lac operon
   7890..7911    -  protein_bind   CAP binding site: CAP binding activates transcription in the presence of cAMP. E. coli catabolite activator protein
   7924..8016    -  CDS            lacI (fragment): lac repressor; lacI; The lac repressor binds to the lac operator to inhibit transcription in E. coli. This inhibition can be relieved by adding lactose or isopropyl-β-D-thiogalactopyranoside (IPTG).
   8199..8787    -  rep_origin     ori: high-copy-number ColE1/pMB1/pBR322/pUC origin of replication
   8958..9818    -  CDS            AmpR: β-lactamase; bla; confers resistance to ampicillin, carbenicillin, and related antibiotics
   9819..9923    -  promoter       AmpR promoter: bla
   9982..10034   -  misc_feature   bom (fragment): basis of mobility region from pBR322
  10189..19      +  enhancer       CMV enhancer (across the origin): human cytomegalovirus immediate early enhancer
