[The description below was written by a language model from this plasmid's Addgene catalogue record and pLannotate feature annotations shown in this document.]
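Description:
LentiV2-hU6-evopreQ1 is an empty lentiviral backbone derived from lentiCRISPR v2, intended for cloning pegRNA/ngRNA libraries by Gibson assembly for pooled prime-editing screens. It is a third-generation-style, self-inactivating HIV-1 transfer vector. A CMV enhancer/promoter fused to a truncated 5' LTR drives the genomic RNA in packaging cells, followed by the Ψ packaging signal with a partial gag sequence, the Rev response element for Rev-dependent nuclear export, and the cPPT/CTS. A ΔU3 3' LTR closes the proviral region, with a bGH polyadenylation signal downstream. In bacteria the plasmid is maintained by a high-copy ColE1/pUC-type origin and selected with ampicillin. The backbone also carries an f1 ori and an SV40/EM7-driven BleoR cassette outside the LTRs.

Within the provirus, a human U6 RNA polymerase III promoter sits upstream of the guide cloning region. The annotation there shows only a fragment with similarity to a bacterial deoC gene, which most likely reflects a stuffer to be replaced by library inserts, although the record does not say so. The name indicates an evopreQ1 motif, a structured RNA pseudoknot appended to the 3' end of pegRNAs to protect them from degradation, but this element is not annotated in the feature table. Downstream, an EF-1α core promoter drives a hygromycin resistance gene followed by EGFP, allowing drug selection and fluorescent tracking of transduced cells. How the two coding sequences are linked is not annotated. A WPRE follows to enhance transcript expression. No Cas9 or prime editor is annotated, so the editor must be supplied separately. The sequenced record is 10,549 nt, whereas the listed 14,873 bp refers to the parental backbone.
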