Addgene plasmid #210189: LentiV2-hU6-evopreQ1
Purpose: (Empty Backbone) pegRNA/ngRNA library cloning
Depositing lab: Yin Shen. Depositing organization: University of California, San Francisco (UCSF). Publication: High-throughput PRIME-editing screens identify functional DNA variants in the human genome. Ren X, Yang H, Nierenberg JL, Sun Y, Chen J, Beaman C, Pham T, Nobuhara M, Takagi MA, Narayan V, Li Y, Ziv E, Shen Y. Mol Cell. 2023 Dec 21;83(24):4633-4645.e9. doi: 10.1016/j.molcel.2023.11.021. PubMed 38134886.
Backbone
  Vector backbone: lentiCRISPR v2 (Plasmid #52961)
  Backbone size (bp): 14873
  Vector type: Lentiviral
  Selectable markers: Hygromycin
Growth in bacteria
  Bacterial resistance: Ampicillin, 100 μg/mL
  Growth temperature: 37°C
  Growth strain: NEB Stable
  Copy number: High Copy
Gene/Insert
  Cloning method: Gibson Cloning
Terms and licenses: Academic/Nonprofit Terms; Industry Terms: Not Available to Industry
How to cite: LentiV2-hU6-evopreQ1 was a gift from Yin Shen (Addgene plasmid # 210189 ; http://n2t.net/addgene:210189 ; RRID:Addgene_210189)
